>Addgene plasmid #145351 | pCellFree_G06_ZIKV E | addgene full sequence | sequence record 308746 | Addgene NGS Result
GACGTCTAATACGACTCACTATAGGGACATCTTAAGTTTATTTTATTTTATTTTATTTTATTTTATTTTA
TTTTATTTTATTTTATTTTATTTTATTTAACCATGACAGTAATGTATAAAGTCTGTAAAGACATTAAACA
CGTAAGTGAAACCATGGGCACAAGTTTGTACAAAAAAGCAGGCTTCATCAGGTGCATTGGAGTCAGCAAT
AGAGACTTCGTGGAGGGCATGTCAGGTGGGACCTGGGTTGATGTTGTCTTGGAACATGGAGGCTGCGTTA
CCGTGATGGCACAGGACAAGCCAACAGTCGACATAGAGTTGGTCACGACGACGGTTAGTAACATGGCCGA
GGTAAGATCCTATTGCTACGAGGCATCGATATCGGACATGGCTTCGGACAGTCGTTGCCCAACACAAGGT
GAAGCCTACCTTGACAAGCAATCAGACACTCAATATGTCTGCAAAAGAACATTAGTGGACAGAGGTTGGG
GAAACGGTTGTGGACTTTTTGGCAAAGGGAGCTTGGTGACATGTGCCAAGTTTACGTGTTCTAAGAAGAT
GACCGGGAAGAGCATTCAACCGGAAAATCTGGAGTATCGGATAATGCTATCAGTGCATGGCTCCCAGCAT
AGCGGGATGATTGGATATGAAACTGACGAAGATAGAGCGAAAGTCGAGGTTACGCCTAATTCACCAAGAG
CGGAAGCAACCTTGGGAGGCTTTGGAAGCTTAGGACTTGACTGTGAACCAAGGACAGGCCTTGACTTTTC
AGATCTGTATTACCTGACCATGAACAATAAGCATTGGTTGGTGCACAAAGAGTGGTTTCATGACATCCCA
TTGCCTTGGCATGCTGGGGCAGACACCGGAACTCCACACTGGAACAACAAAGAGGCATTGGTAGAATTCA
AGGATGCCCACGCCAAGAGGCAAACCGTCGTCGTTCTGGGGAGCCAGGAAGGAGCCGTTCACACGGCTCT
CGCTGGAGCTCTAGAGGCTGAGATGGATGGTGCAAAGGGAAGGCTGTTCTCTGGCCATTTGAAATGCCGC
CTAAAAATGGACAAGCTTAGATTGAAGGGCGTGTCATATTCCTTGTGCACTGCGGCATTCACATTCACCA
AGGTCCCAGCTGAAACACTGCATGGAACAGTCACAGTGGAGGTGCAGTATGCAGGGACAGATGGACCCTG
CAAGATCCCAGTCCAGATGGCGGTGGACATGCAGACCCTGACCCCAGTTGGAAGGCTGATAACCGCCAAC
CCCGTGATTACTGAAAGCACTGAGAACTCAAAGATGATGTTGGAGCTTGACCCACCATTTGGGGATTCTT
ACATTGTCATAGGAGTTGGGGACAAGAAAATCACCCACCACTGGCATAGGAGTGGTAGCACCATCGGAAA
GGCATTTGAGGCCACTGTGAGAGGCGCCAAGAGAATGGCAGTCCTGGGGGATACAGCCTGGGACTTCGGA
TCAGTCGGGGGTGTGTTCAACTCACTGGGTAAGGGCATTCACCAGATTTTTGGAGCAGCCTTCAAATCAC
TGTTTGGAGGAATGTCCTGGTTCTCACAGATCCTCATAGGCACGCTGCTAGTGTGGTTAGGTTTGAACAC
AAAGAATGGATCTATCTCCCTCACATGCTTGGCCCTGGGGGGAGTGATGATCTTCCTCTCCACGGCTGTT
TCTGCTAACCCAGCTTTCTTGTACAAAGTGGTGCTGGAGGTGCTCTTCCAGGGCCCGAAGGGCGAGGAGG
ATAACATGGCCATCATCAAGGAGTTCATGCGCTTCAAGGTGCACATGGAGGGCTCCGTGAACGGCCACGA
GTTCGAGATCGAGGGCGAGGGCGAGGGCCGCCCCTACGAGGGCACCCAGACCGCCAAGCTGAAGGTGACC
AAGGGTGGCCCCCTGCCCTTCGCCTGGGACATCCTGTCCCCTCAGTTCATGTACGGCTCCAAGGCCTACG
TGAAGCACCCCGCCGACATCCCCGACTACTTGAAGCTGTCCTTCCCCGAGGGCTTCAAGTGGGAGCGCGT
GATGAACTTCGAGGACGGCGGCGTGGTGACCGTGACCCAGGACTCCTCCCTGCAGGACGGCGAGTTCATC
TACAAGGTGAAGCTGCGCGGCACCAACTTCCCCTCCGACGGCCCCGTAATGCAGAAGAAGACTATGGGCT
GGGAGGCCTCCTCCGAGCGGATGTACCCCGAGGACGGCGCCCTGAAGGGCGAGATCAAGCAGAGGCTGAA
GCTGAAGGACGGCGGCCACTACGACGCTGAGGTCAAGACCACCTACAAGGCCAAGAAGCCCGTGCAGCTG
CCCGGCGCCTACAACGTCAACATCAAGTTGGACATCACCTCCCACAACGAGGACTACACCATCGTGGAAC
AGTACGAACGCGCCGAGGGCCGCCACTCCACCGGCGGCATGGACGAGCTGTACAAGACCTCTGGTCACCA
CCATCACCACCATCACCACTAAGCGGCCGCCCTCCTCCTCCTTTCTTGTTCCTTTCACGTCGCCTTCTCG
GTTGTAGCTGGCAGACGACGAGTCTTACTTTTACGTGTACTTCTCTATAGATGATGTATGATCTCTCTGC
ATGCGTGTTCGTGCATGTGTCCGTGTGTTGGGTACGCGTGGTACCCTGCAGGAAGGAAGCTGAGTTGGCT
GCTGCCACCGCTGAGCAATAACTAGTAATTACTAGCATAACCCCTTGGGGCCTCTAAACGGGTCTTGAGG
GGGTTTTTTGCTGAAAGGAGGACAGCTGATGATTGTCATGCTTGCCATCTGTTTTCTTGCAAGGTCAGAG
GAATTCGTAATCATGGTCATAGCTGTTTCCTGTGTGAAATTGTTATCCGCTCACAATTCCACACAACATA
CGAGCCGGAAGCATAAAGTGTAAAGCCTGGGGTGCCTAATGAGTGAGCTAACTCACATTAATTGCGTTGC
GCTCACTGCCCGCTTTCCAGTCGGGAAACCTGTCGTGCCAGCTGCATTAATGAATCGGCCAACGCGCGGG
GAGAGGCGGTTTGCGTATTGGGCGCTCTTCCGCTTCCTCGCTCACTGACTCGCTGCGCTCGGTCGTTCGG
CTGCGGCGAGCGGTATCAGCTCACTCAAAGGCGGTAATACGGTTATCCACAGAATCAGGGGATAACGCAG
GAAAGAACATGTGAGCAAAAGGCCAGCAAAAGGCCAGGAACCGTAAAAAGGCCGCGTTGCTGGCGTTTTT
CCATAGGCTCCGCCCCCCTGACGAGCATCACAAAAATCGACGCTCAAGTCAGAGGTGGCGAAACCCGACA
GGACTATAAAGATACCAGGCGTTTCCCCCTGGAAGCTCCCTCGTGCGCTCTCCTGTTCCGACCCTGCCGC
TTACCGGATACCTGTCCGCCTTTCTCCCTTCGGGAAGCGTGGCGCTTTCTCATAGCTCACGCTGTAGGTA
TCTCAGTTCGGTGTAGGTCGTTCGCTCCAAGCTGGGCTGTGTGCACGAACCCCCCGTTCAGCCCGACCGC
TGCGCCTTATCCGGTAACTATCGTCTTGAGTCCAACCCGGTAAGACACGACTTATCGCCACTGGCAGCAG
CCACTGGTAACAGGATTAGCAGAGCGAGGTATGTAGGCGGTGCTACAGAGTTCTTGAAGTGGTGGCCTAA
CTACGGCTACACTAGAAGAACAGTATTTGGTATCTGCGCTCTGCTGAAGCCAGTTACCTTCGGAAAAAGA
GTTGGTAGCTCTTGATCCGGCAAACAAACCACCGCTGGTAGCGGTGGTTTTTTTGTTTGCAAGCAGCAGA
TTACGCGCAGAAAAAAAGGATCTCAAGAGGATCCTTTGATCTTTTCTACGGGGTCTGACGCTCAGTGGAA
CGAAAACTCACGTTAAGGGATTTTGGTCATGAGATTATCAAAAAGGATCTTCACCTAGATCCTTTTAAAT
TAAAAATGAAGTTTTAAATCAATCTAAAGTATATATGAGTAAACTTGGTCTGACAGTTACCAATGCTTAA
TCAGTGAGGCACCTATCTCAGCGATCTGTCTAGTTCGTTCATCCATAGTTGCCTGACTCCCCGTCGTGTA
GATAACTACGATACGGGAGGGCTTACCATCTGGCCCCAGTGCTGCAATGATACCGCGAGACCCACGCTCA
CCGGCTCCAGATTTATCAGCAATAAACCAGCCAGCCGGAAGGGCCGAGCGCAGAAGTGGTCCTGCAACTT
TATCCGCCTCCATCCAGTCTATTAATTGTTGCCGGGAAGCTAGAGTAAGTAGTTCGCCAGTTAATAGTTT
GCGCAACGTTGTTGCCATTGCTACAGGCATCGTGGTGTCACGCTCGTCGTTTGGTATGGCTTCATTCAGC
TCCGGTTCCCAACGATCAAGGCGAGTTACATGATCCCCCATGTTGTGCAAAAAAGCGGTTAGCTCCTTCG
GTCCTCCGATCGTTGTCAGAAGTAAGTTGGCCGCAGTGTTATCACTCATGGTTATGGCAGCACTGCATAA
TTCTCTTACTGTCATGCCATCCGTAAGATGCTTTTCTGTGACTGGTGAGTACTCAACCAAGTCATTCTGA
GAATAGTGTATGCGGCGACCGAGTTGCTCTTGCCCGGCGTCAATACGGGATAATACCGCGCCACATAGCA
GAACTTTAAAAGTGCTCATCATTGGAAAACGTTCTTCGGGGCGAAAACTCTCAAGGATCTTACCGCTGTT
GAGATCCAGTTCGATGTAACCCACTCGTGCACCCAACTGATCTTCAGCATCTTTTACTTTCACCAGCGTT
TCTGGGTGAGCAAAAACAGGAAGGCAAAATGCCGCAAAAAAGGGAATAAGGGCGACACGGAAATGTTGAA
TACTCATACTCTTCCTTTTTCAATATTATTGAAGCATTTATCAGGGTTATTGTCTCATGAGCGGATACAT
ATTTGAATGTATTTAGAAAAATAAACAAATAGGGGTTCCGCGCACATTTCCCCGAAAAGTGCCACCT
Features (pLannotate 1.2.2; 13 found; start..end, strand, type, name):
      7..25      +  promoter       T7 promoter: promoter for bacteriophage T7 RNA polymerase
    151..1689    +  CDS            POLG_DEN2U (fragment): Experimental evidence at protein level: Swiss-Prot protein existence level 1. [Non-structural protein 1]: Disrupts the host endothelial glycocalyx layer of host pulmonary microvascular endothelial cells, inducing degradation of sialic acid and shedding of heparan sulfate proteoglycans. NS1 induces expression of sialidases, heparanase, and activates cathepsin L, which activates heparanase via enzymatic cleavage. These effects are probably linked to the endothelial hyperpermeability observed in severe dengue disease. From Dengue virus type 2 (strain Thailand/PUO-218/1980) (DENV-2).
   1688..1712    -  protein_bind   attB2: mutant version of attB; recombination site for the Gateway® BP reaction BP Clonase™
   1738..2436    +  CDS            mCherry: mCherry is a basic (constitutively fluorescent) red fluorescent protein published in 2004, derived from Discosoma sp.. It is reported to be a very rapidly-maturing monomer with low acid sensitivity.
   2643..2674    +  CDS            SET1 (fragment): solubility-enhancement tag derived from T7 phage gene 10B
   2692..2738    +  terminator     T7 terminator: transcription terminator for bacteriophage T7 RNA polymerase
   2840..2856    -  protein_bind   lac operator: The lac repressor binds to the lac operator to inhibit transcription in E. coli. This inhibition can be relieved by adding lactose or isopropyl-β-D-thiogalactopyranoside (IPTG). lac repressor encoded by lacI
   2864..2894    -  promoter       lac promoter: promoter for the E. coli lac operon
   2909..2930    -  protein_bind   CAP binding site: CAP binding activates transcription in the presence of cAMP. E. coli catabolite activator protein
   2943..3035    -  CDS            lacI (fragment): lac repressor; lacI; The lac repressor binds to the lac operator to inhibit transcription in E. coli. This inhibition can be relieved by adding lactose or isopropyl-β-D-thiogalactopyranoside (IPTG).
   3218..3806    -  rep_origin     ori: high-copy-number ColE1/pMB1/pBR322/pUC origin of replication
   3977..4837    -  CDS            AmpR: β-lactamase; bla; confers resistance to ampicillin, carbenicillin, and related antibiotics
   4838..4942    -  promoter       AmpR promoter: bla
