[The description below was written by a language model from this plasmid's Addgene catalogue record and pLannotate feature annotations shown in this document.]
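Description:
pCellFree_G06_ZIKV E is a 4,967 nt Gateway-derived plasmid for producing the Zika virus Envelope (E) protein as a C-terminal mCherry fusion in cell-free translation systems. It is catalogued as a bacterial expression vector, although its stated purpose is cell-free expression. The name refers to G06, whereas the backbone field lists pCellFree_G08; the record does not explain this discrepancy. The plasmid is maintained in E. coli through a high-copy ColE1/pUC-type origin and selected with ampicillin via the β-lactamase gene and its own promoter. Remnants of a lac promoter, operator, CAP site and a short lacI fragment lie downstream of the expression cassette on the opposite strand and appear to be backbone carry-over rather than regulators of the insert.

The expression cassette starts with a T7 promoter, followed after a roughly 125 nt unannotated leader by an open reading frame of about 1.5 kb. The automated annotation labels this ORF as a fragment of the dengue virus 2 polyprotein, with accompanying text about NS1. This is a homology hit to a related flavivirus, and the catalogue identifies the insert as ZIKV Envelope from the NC_012532 reference genome. The ORF runs into an attB2 site left by Gateway recombination and continues into mCherry. The catalogue also lists an 8xHis tag on the backbone, which is not annotated in the feature table. A T7 terminator closes the unit, preceded by a short match to a T7 gene 10-derived fragment. T7 RNA polymerase transcribes the fusion, so the product can be followed by red fluorescence or captured through the His tag. The construct comes from a study that mapped interactions among cell-free expressed Zika virus proteins.
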