Addgene plasmid #145351: pCellFree_G06_ZIKV E
Purpose: Cell-free expression vector for Zika virus Envelope protein with C-term mCherry
Depositing lab: Rob Parton. Depositing organization: University of Queensland. Publication: Mapping Interactions among Cell-Free Expressed Zika Virus Proteins. Varasteh Moradi S, Gagoski D, Mureev S, Walden P, McMahon KA, Parton RG, Johnston WA, Alexandrov K. J Proteome Res. 2020 Apr 3;19(4):1522-1532. doi: 10.1021/acs.jproteome.9b00771. Epub 2020 Mar 9. PubMed 32081002.
Backbone
  Vector backbone: pCellFree_G08
  Vector type: Bacterial Expression
Growth in bacteria
  Bacterial resistance: Ampicillin, 100 μg/mL
  Growth temperature: 37°C
  Growth strain: DH5alpha
  Copy number: High Copy
Gene/Insert
  Gene/Insert name: ZIKV Envelope
  Species: NC_012532 (ZIKAV)
  Promoter: T7
  Tag / fusion protein: mCherry and 8xHis (C terminal on backbone)
  Cloning method: Gateway Cloning
Terms and licenses: Academic/Nonprofit Terms; Industry Terms: Not Available to Industry
How to cite: pCellFree_G06_ZIKV E was a gift from Rob Parton (Addgene plasmid # 145351 ; http://n2t.net/addgene:145351 ; RRID:Addgene_145351)
